Addgene plasmid #105191: pLN481 (FuGW-G8p-IL12-1Pe)
Purpose: Module 3 - GAL4 synthetic promoter (with eight binding sites) drives the expression of IL12 transcripts containing miR1-Bs(Pe)
Depositing lab: Timothy Lu. Depositing organization: Massachusetts Institute of Technology. Publication: Synthetic RNA-Based Immunomodulatory Gene Circuits for Cancer Immunotherapy. Nissim L, Wu MR, Pery E, Binder-Nissim A, Suzuki HI, Stupp D, Wehrspaun C, Tabach Y, Sharp PA, Lu TK. Cell. 2017 Nov 16;171(5):1138-1150.e15. doi: 10.1016/j.cell.2017.09.049. Epub 2017 Oct 19. PubMed 29056342.
Backbone
  Vector backbone: FUGW
  Vector type: Mammalian Expression, Lentiviral, Synthetic Biology
Growth in bacteria
  Bacterial resistance: Ampicillin, 100 μg/mL
  Growth temperature: 37°C
  Growth strain: NEB Stable
  Copy number: Unknown
Gene/Insert
  Gene/Insert name: G8p-IL12-1Pe
  Species: Synthetic
Terms and licenses: Academic/Nonprofit Terms; Industry Terms: Not Available to Industry
How to cite: pLN481 (FuGW-G8p-IL12-1Pe) was a gift from Timothy Lu (Addgene plasmid # 105191 ; http://n2t.net/addgene:105191 ; RRID:Addgene_105191)
