[The description below was written by a language model from this plasmid's Addgene catalogue record and pLannotate feature annotations shown in this document.]
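Description:
pLN481 (FuGW-G8p-IL12-1Pe) is a lentiviral transfer plasmid built on the FUGW backbone for mammalian expression in synthetic biology applications. It is propagated in E. coli through a high-copy ColE1/pUC-type origin with ampicillin selection (AmpR), and it also carries an f1 origin. The backbone additionally contains an SV40/EM7-driven bleomycin/Zeocin resistance cassette with an SV40 poly(A) signal. This cassette lies outside the LTR-flanked region and so would not be packaged into virus. The viral portion has a CMV enhancer/promoter fused to a truncated HIV-1 5' LTR, which drives genomic RNA production in packaging cells. This is followed by the Ψ packaging signal, a gag fragment, the RRE for Rev-dependent nuclear export, and the cPPT/CTS. Downstream of the payload are a WPRE to enhance transcript expression, a second truncated LTR, and a bGH poly(A) signal.

The payload is described as a synthetic GAL4-responsive promoter with eight binding sites (G8p), although the automated annotation flags only a single fragment of a UAS element in that region. This promoter drives human IL12, annotated as the IL12B coding sequence followed closely by an IL12A fragment on the same strand. That layout is consistent with a single-chain arrangement, though the record does not describe the linker. According to the catalogue entry, the IL12 transcript also contains miR1 binding sites, designated miR1-Bs(Pe); these are not annotated in the feature table. The plasmid is labelled "Module 3" of a multi-part circuit, so IL12 output depends on a GAL4-based transactivator supplied by another module and can be repressed by the matching microRNA. It belongs to a set of RNA-based immunomodulatory gene circuits developed for cancer immunotherapy.
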