Features (pLannotate 1.2.2; 31 found; start..end, strand, type, name):
     91..191     +  CDS            Rev (fragment): human immunodeficiency virus 1 (HIV-1) Rev protein; rev; enhances nuclear export of unspliced and incompletely spliced viral mRNAs
    241..358     +  misc_feature   cPPT/CTS: central polypurine tract and central termination sequence of HIV-1
    430..448     +  protein_bind   5X UAS (fragment): five tandem copies of the "ScaI site" 17-mer CGGAGTACTGTCCTCCG, an upstream activating sequence (UAS) that efficiently binds yeast Gal4 (Webster et al., 1988; Pfeiffer et al., 2010) GAL4
    700..1683    +  CDS            IL12B: IL12B_HUMAN - Also known as NKSF2. Experimental evidence at protein level: Swiss-Prot protein existence level 1. Associates with IL23A to form the IL-23 interleukin, a heterodimeric cytokine which functions in innate and adaptive immunity. IL-23 may constitute with IL-17 an acute response to infection in peripheral tissues. IL-23 binds to a heterodimeric receptor complex composed of IL12RB1 and IL23R, activates the Jak-Stat signaling cascade, stimulates memory rather than naive T-cells and promotes production of proinflammatory cytokines. IL-23 induces autoimmune inflammation and thus may be r
   1726..2319    +  CDS            IL12A (fragment): IL12A_HUMAN - Also known as NKSF1. Experimental evidence at protein level: Swiss-Prot protein existence level 1. Cytokine that can act as a growth factor for activated T and NK cells, enhance the lytic activity of NK/lymphokine-activated killer cells, and stimulate the production of IFN-gamma by resting PBMC. From Homo sapiens (Human).
   2362..2382    +  misc_feature   MCS (fragment): pBluescript multiple cloning site
   2382..2970    +  misc_feature   WPRE: woodchuck hepatitis virus posttranscriptional regulatory element
   2907..3488    +  CDS            nef (fragment): NEF_HV1H2 - Experimental evidence at protein level: Swiss-Prot protein existence level 1. Extracellular Nef protein targets CD4(+) T-lymphocytes for apoptosis by interacting with CXCR4 surface receptors. From Human immunodeficiency virus type 1 group M subtype B (isolate HXB2) (HIV-1).
   3495..3675    +  LTR            5' LTR (truncated): truncated 5' long terminal repeat (LTR) from HIV-1
   3707..3931    +  polyA_signal   bGH poly(A) signal: bovine growth hormone polyadenylation signal
   3935..3956    +  promoter       SV40 promoter (fragment): SV40 enhancer and early promoter
   3977..4405    +  rep_origin     f1 ori (sequence partly withheld): f1 bacteriophage origin of replication; arrow indicates direction of (+) strand synthesis
   4419..4748    +  promoter       SV40 promoter: SV40 enhancer and early promoter
   4796..4843    +  promoter       EM7 promoter: synthetic bacterial promoter&nbsp
   4862..5236    +  CDS            BleoR: antibiotic-binding protein; Sh ble from Streptoalloteichus hindustanus; confers resistance to bleomycin, phleomycin, and Zeocin™
   5246..5371    +  CDS            ble (fragment): BLE_KLEPN - Experimental evidence at protein level: Swiss-Prot protein existence level 1. Binding protein with a strong affinity to the bleomycin family of antibiotics. Binds to CL990; an antimitotic-antibiotic compound. From Klebsiella pneumoniae.
   5366..5487    +  polyA_signal   SV40 poly(A) signal: SV40 polyadenylation signal
   5560..5576    -  protein_bind   lac operator: The lac repressor binds to the lac operator to inhibit transcription in E. coli. This inhibition can be relieved by adding lactose or isopropyl-β-D-thiogalactopyranoside (IPTG). lac repressor encoded by lacI
   5584..5614    -  promoter       lac promoter: promoter for the E. coli lac operon
   5629..5650    -  protein_bind   CAP binding site: CAP binding activates transcription in the presence of cAMP. E. coli catabolite activator protein
   5663..5755    -  CDS            lacI (fragment): lac repressor; lacI; The lac repressor binds to the lac operator to inhibit transcription in E. coli. This inhibition can be relieved by adding lactose or isopropyl-β-D-thiogalactopyranoside (IPTG).
   5938..6526    -  rep_origin     ori: high-copy-number ColE1/pMB1/pBR322/pUC origin of replication
   6697..7557    -  CDS            AmpR: β-lactamase; bla; confers resistance to ampicillin, carbenicillin, and related antibiotics
   7558..7662    -  promoter       AmpR promoter: bla
   7721..7773    -  misc_feature   bom (fragment): basis of mobility region from pBR322
   7928..8307    +  enhancer       CMV enhancer: human cytomegalovirus immediate early enhancer
   8308..8507    +  promoter       CMV promoter: human cytomegalovirus (CMV) immediate early promoter
   8525..8705    +  LTR            5' LTR (truncated): truncated 5' long terminal repeat (LTR) from HIV-1
   8752..8877    +  misc_feature   HIV-1 Ψ: packaging signal of human immunodeficiency virus type 1
   8861..9224    +  CDS            HIV-1 gag (fragment): gag protein from human immunodeficiency virus 1; gag
   9370..9603    +  misc_feature   RRE: The Rev response element (RRE) of HIV-1 allows for Rev-dependent mRNA export from the nucleus to the cytoplasm.
>Addgene plasmid #105191 | pLN481 (FuGW-G8p-IL12-1Pe) | addgene full sequence | sequence record 201264 | Addgene NGS Result
GTAGGAGGCTTGGTAGGTTTAAGAATAGTTTTTGCTGTACTTTCTATAGTGAATAGAGTTAGGCAGGGAT
ATTCACCATTATCGTTTCAGACCCACCTCCCAACCCCGAGGGGACCCGACAGGCCCGAAGGAATAGAAGA
AGAAGGTGGAGAGAGAGACAGAGACAGATCCATTCGATTAGTGAACGGATCGGCACTGCGTGCGCCAATT
CTGCAGACAAATGGCAGTATTCATCCACAATTTTAAAAGAAAAGGGGGGATTGGGGGGTACAGTGCAGGG
GAAAGAATAGTAGACATAATAGCAACAGACATACAAACTAAAGAATTACAAAAACAAATTACAAAAATTC
AAAATTTTCGGGTTTATTACAGGGACAGCAGAGATCCAGTTTGGTTAATCCTGCAGGCGATAGGTACCGA
GTTTCTAGACGGAGTACTGTCCTCCGAGCGGAGTACTGTCCTCCGACTCGAGCGGAGTACTGTCCTCCGA
TCGGAGTACTGTCCTCCGCGAATTCCGGAGTACTGTCCTCCGAAGACGCTAGACGGAGTACTGTCCTCCG
AGCGGAGTACTGTCCTCCGACTCGAGCGGAGTACTGTCCTCCGGCTAGCGGGGGGCTATAAAAGGGGGTG
GGGGCGTTCGTCCTCACTCTAGATCTGCGATCTAAGTAAGCTTGGCATTCCGGTACTGGGCGCGCCACCA
TGTGTCACCAACAGTTGGTTATCTCTTGGTTCAGTCTTGTCTTCCTGGCTTCCCCCCTGGTAGCCATCTG
GGAGTTGAAGAAAGATGTGTACGTGGTGGAATTGGACTGGTATCCGGACGCACCCGGTGAGATGGTGGTA
CTTACCTGCGACACCCCCGAGGAGGACGGAATCACCTGGACTCTTGATCAGTCTAGCGAGGTCTTGGGTA
GTGGAAAGACCCTGACCATTCAGGTGAAGGAATTCGGAGATGCAGGGCAGTACACATGTCACAAGGGTGG
GGAAGTGCTCTCTCATTCCCTTCTTCTCCTCCACAAAAAGGAGGACGGAATTTGGTCAACCGATATTCTG
AAGGATCAGAAAGAGCCAAAAAACAAAACATTCCTGAGGTGTGAAGCCAAGAACTACAGCGGACGGTTTA
CGTGTTGGTGGCTGACTACAATTTCAACCGATCTGACTTTCAGTGTGAAGTCCTCCCGCGGCAGCTCAGA
TCCCCAGGGGGTGACATGTGGCGCAGCGACGCTCTCCGCAGAGCGAGTGAGGGGGGATAACAAAGAATAC
GAATATAGCGTGGAGTGCCAGGAGGATTCCGCCTGCCCAGCCGCCGAAGAGTCCCTGCCCATCGAGGTTA
TGGTCGACGCAGTGCATAAACTCAAATACGAGAACTATACGTCCTCCTTTTTCATACGCGACATCATCAA
ACCTGACCCCCCAAAAAACCTTCAACTCAAACCCCTGAAAAATAGTCGGCAGGTGGAGGTCAGTTGGGAA
TACCCGGATACTTGGAGTACTCCGCACTCCTATTTTTCCTTGACTTTTTGTGTCCAGGTACAGGGAAAGA
GCAAAAGGGAAAAGAAGGACCGCGTCTTCACTGACAAGACATCAGCTACAGTGATCTGTCGAAAGAATGC
AAGCATTAGCGTGAGAGCCCAGGACAGGTACTATAGTTCTAGCTGGTCAGAATGGGCAAGCGTACCTTGC
TCTGGCGGTGGAGGCTCCGGCGGGGGGGGGAGCGGCGGGGGAGGATCTCGGAATCTCCCTGTTGCCACTC
CAGACCCAGGTATGTTTCCATGCCTGCACCACTCTCAGAACTTGCTCCGGGCTGTCTCTAACATGCTGCA
GAAGGCCAGGCAGACATTGGAGTTTTACCCCTGTACGTCTGAAGAGATCGATCATGAGGACATTACAAAG
GATAAAACATCAACGGTCGAAGCCTGCCTTCCCCTTGAGCTTACCAAAAATGAAAGCTGTCTGAATAGCC
GCGAAACATCCTTTATTACTAATGGTTCATGCCTCGCCTCCAGGAAAACATCTTTTATGATGGCGCTCTG
TCTCAGTTCTATTTATGAGGATCTCAAAATGTATCAAGTTGAGTTCAAGACCATGAACGCCAAACTGCTG
ATGGATCCTAAACGCCAGATCTTTTTGGATCAAAATATGCTTGCTGTCATCGACGAACTCATGCAGGCCC
TGAATTTCAACTCCGAGACCGTTCCCCAAAAATCATCCCTGGAAGAGCCCGACTTTTACAAAACAAAGAT
CAAGCTCTGCATTCTTCTGCACGCTTTTCGGATCCGAGCTGTGACTATAGACAGAGTGATGTCCTACCTG
AATGCTAGTTAAACCGGTGCACCGCTTGAAGTCTTTAATTAAATACACCGGTCGATATCAAGCTTATCGA
TAATCAACCTCTGGATTACAAAATTTGTGAAAGATTGACTGGTATTCTTAACTATGTTGCTCCTTTTACG
CTATGTGGATACGCTGCTTTAATGCCTTTGTATCATGCTATTGCTTCCCGTATGGCTTTCATTTTCTCCT
CCTTGTATAAATCCTGGTTGCTGTCTCTTTATGAGGAGTTGTGGCCCGTTGTCAGGCAACGTGGCGTGGT
GTGCACTGTGTTTGCTGACGCAACCCCCACTGGTTGGGGCATTGCCACCACCTGTCAGCTCCTTTCCGGG
ACTTTCGCTTTCCCCCTCCCTATTGCCACGGCGGAACTCATCGCCGCCTGCCTTGCCCGCTGCTGGACAG
GGGCTCGGCTGTTGGGCACTGACAATTCCGTGGTGTTGTCGGGGAAATCATCGTCCTTTCCTTGGCTGCT
CGCCTGTGTTGCCACCTGGATTCTGCGCGGGACGTCCTTCTGCTACGTCCCTTCGGCCCTCAATCCAGCG
GACCTTCCTTCCCGCGGCCTGCTGCCGGCTCTGCGGCCTCTTCCGCGTCTTCGCCTTCGCCCTCAGACGA
GTCGGATCTCCCTTTGGGCCGCCTCCCCGCATCGATACCGTCGACCTCGAGACCTAGAAAAACATGGAGC
AATCACAAGTAGCAATACAGCAGCTACCAATGCTGATTGTGCCTGGCTAGAAGCACAAGAGGAGGAGGAG
GTGGGTTTTCCAGTCACACCTCAGGTACCTTTAAGACCAATGACTTACAAGGCAGCTGTAGATCTTAGCC
ACTTTTTAAAAGAAAAGGGGGGACTGGAAGGGCTAATTCACTCCCAACGAAGACAAGATATCCTTGATCT
GTGGATCTACCACACACAAGGCTACTTCCCTGATTGGCAGAACTACACACCAGGGCCAGGGATCAGATAT
CCACTGACCTTTGGATGGTGCTACAAGCTAGTACCAGTTGAGCAAGAGAAGGTAGAAGAAGCCAATGAAG
GAGAGAACACCCGCTTGTTACACCCTGTGAGCCTGCATGGGATGGATGACCCGGAGAGAGAAGTATTAGA
GTGGAGGTTTGACAGCCGCCTAGCATTTCATCACATGGCCCGAGAGCTGCATCCGGACTGTACTGGGTCT
CTCTGGTTAGACCAGATCTGAGCCTGGGAGCTCTCTGGCTAACTAGGGAACCCACTGCTTAAGCCTCAAT
AAAGCTTGCCTTGAGTGCTTCAAGTAGTGTGTGCCCGTCTGTTGTGTGACTCTGGTAACTAGAGATCCCT
CAGACCCTTTTAGTCAGTGTGGAAAATCTCTAGCAGGGCCCGTTTAAACCCGCTGATCAGCCTCGACTGT
GCCTTCTAGTTGCCAGCCATCTGTTGTTTGCCCCTCCCCCGTGCCTTCCTTGACCCTGGAAGGTGCCACT
CCCACTGTCCTTTCCTAATAAAATGAGGAAATTGCATCGCATTGTCTGAGTAGGTGTCATTCTATTCTGG
GGGGTGGGGTGGGGCAGGACAGCAAGGGGGAGGATTGGGAAGACAATAGCAGGCATGCTGGGGATGCGGT
GGGCTCTATGGCTTCTGAGGCGGAAAGAACCAGCTGGGGCTCTAGGGGGTATCCCC
[124 nt withheld, positions 3977-4100]
C
[91 nt withheld, positions 4102-4192]
A
[49 nt withheld, positions 4194-4242]
CCTTTGACGTTGGAGTCCACGTTCTTT
[37 nt withheld, positions 4270-4306]
ACCCTATCTCGGTCTATTCTTTTGATTTATAAGGGATTTTGCCGATTTCGGCCTATTGGTTAAAAAATGA
GCTGATTTAACAAAAATTTAACGCGAATTAATTCTGTGGAATGTGTGTCAGTTAGGGTGTGGAAAGTCCC
CAGGCTCCCCAGCAGGCAGAAGTATGCAAAGCATGCATCTCAATTAGTCAGCAACCAGGTGTGGAAAGTC
CCCAGGCTCCCCAGCAGGCAGAAGTATGCAAAGCATGCATCTCAATTAGTCAGCAACCATAGTCCCGCCC
CTAACTCCGCCCATCCCGCCCCTAACTCCGCCCAGTTCCGCCCATTCTCCGCCCCATGGCTGACTAATTT
TTTTTATTTATGCAGAGGCCGAGGCCGCCTCTGCCTCTGAGCTATTCCAGAAGTAGTGAGGAGGCTTTTT
TGGAGGCCTAGGCTTTTGCAAAAAGCTCCCGGGAGCTTGTATATCCATTTTCGGATCTGATCAGCACGTG
TTGACAATTAATCATCGGCATAGTATATCGGCATAGTATAATACGACAAGGTGAGGAACTAAACCATGGC
CAAGTTGACCAGTGCCGTTCCGGTGCTCACCGCGCGCGACGTCGCCGGAGCGGTCGAGTTCTGGACCGAC
CGGCTCGGGTTCTCCCGGGACTTCGTGGAGGACGACTTCGCCGGTGTGGTCCGGGACGACGTGACCCTGT
TCATCAGCGCGGTCCAGGACCAGGTGGTGCCGGACAACACCCTGGCCTGGGTGTGGGTGCGCGGCCTGGA
CGAGCTGTACGCCGAGTGGTCGGAGGTCGTGTCCACGAACTTCCGGGACGCCTCCGGGCCGGCCATGACC
GAGATCGGCGAGCAGCCGTGGGGGCGGGAGTTCGCCCTGCGCGACCCGGCCGGCAACTGCGTGCACTTCG
TGGCCGAGGAGCAGGACTGACACGTGCTACGAGATTTCGATTCCACCGCCGCCTTCTATGAAAGGTTGGG
CTTCGGAATCGTTTTCCGGGACGCCGGCTGGATGATCCTCCAGCGCGGGGATCTCATGCTGGAGTTCTTC
GCCCACCCCAACTTGTTTATTGCAGCTTATAATGGTTACAAATAAAGCAATAGCATCACAAATTTCACAA
ATAAAGCATTTTTTTCACTGCATTCTAGTTGTGGTTTGTCCAAACTCATCAATGTATCTTATCATGTCTG
TATACCGTCGACCTCTAGCTAGAGCTTGGCGTAATCATGGTCATAGCTGTTTCCTGTGTGAAATTGTTAT
CCGCTCACAATTCCACACAACATACGAGCCGGAAGCATAAAGTGTAAAGCCTGGGGTGCCTAATGAGTGA
GCTAACTCACATTAATTGCGTTGCGCTCACTGCCCGCTTTCCAGTCGGGAAACCTGTCGTGCCAGCTGCA
TTAATGAATCGGCCAACGCGCGGGGAGAGGCGGTTTGCGTATTGGGCGCTCTTCCGCTTCCTCGCTCACT
GACTCGCTGCGCTCGGTCGTTCGGCTGCGGCGAGCGGTATCAGCTCACTCAAAGGCGGTAATACGGTTAT
CCACAGAATCAGGGGATAACGCAGGAAAGAACATGTGAGCAAAAGGCCAGCAAAAGGCCAGGAACCGTAA
AAAGGCCGCGTTGCTGGCGTTTTTCCATAGGCTCCGCCCCCCTGACGAGCATCACAAAAATCGACGCTCA
AGTCAGAGGTGGCGAAACCCGACAGGACTATAAAGATACCAGGCGTTTCCCCCTGGAAGCTCCCTCGTGC
GCTCTCCTGTTCCGACCCTGCCGCTTACCGGATACCTGTCCGCCTTTCTCCCTTCGGGAAGCGTGGCGCT
TTCTCATAGCTCACGCTGTAGGTATCTCAGTTCGGTGTAGGTCGTTCGCTCCAAGCTGGGCTGTGTGCAC
GAACCCCCCGTTCAGCCCGACCGCTGCGCCTTATCCGGTAACTATCGTCTTGAGTCCAACCCGGTAAGAC
ACGACTTATCGCCACTGGCAGCAGCCACTGGTAACAGGATTAGCAGAGCGAGGTATGTAGGCGGTGCTAC
AGAGTTCTTGAAGTGGTGGCCTAACTACGGCTACACTAGAAGAACAGTATTTGGTATCTGCGCTCTGCTG
AAGCCAGTTACCTTCGGAAAAAGAGTTGGTAGCTCTTGATCCGGCAAACAAACCACCGCTGGTAGCGGTG
GTTTTTTTGTTTGCAAGCAGCAGATTACGCGCAGAAAAAAAGGATCTCAAGAAGATCCTTTGATCTTTTC
TACGGGGTCTGACGCTCAGTGGAACGAAAACTCACGTTAAGGGATTTTGGTCATGAGATTATCAAAAAGG
ATCTTCACCTAGATCCTTTTAAATTAAAAATGAAGTTTTAAATCAATCTAAAGTATATATGAGTAAACTT
GGTCTGACAGTTACCAATGCTTAATCAGTGAGGCACCTATCTCAGCGATCTGTCTATTTCGTTCATCCAT
AGTTGCCTGACTCCCCGTCGTGTAGATAACTACGATACGGGAGGGCTTACCATCTGGCCCCAGTGCTGCA
ATGATACCGCGAGACCCACGCTCACCGGCTCCAGATTTATCAGCAATAAACCAGCCAGCCGGAAGGGCCG
AGCGCAGAAGTGGTCCTGCAACTTTATCCGCCTCCATCCAGTCTATTAATTGTTGCCGGGAAGCTAGAGT
AAGTAGTTCGCCAGTTAATAGTTTGCGCAACGTTGTTGCCATTGCTACAGGCATCGTGGTGTCACGCTCG
TCGTTTGGTATGGCTTCATTCAGCTCCGGTTCCCAACGATCAAGGCGAGTTACATGATCCCCCATGTTGT
GCAAAAAAGCGGTTAGCTCCTTCGGTCCTCCGATCGTTGTCAGAAGTAAGTTGGCCGCAGTGTTATCACT
CATGGTTATGGCAGCACTGCATAATTCTCTTACTGTCATGCCATCCGTAAGATGCTTTTCTGTGACTGGT
GAGTACTCAACCAAGTCATTCTGAGAATAGTGTATGCGGCGACCGAGTTGCTCTTGCCCGGCGTCAATAC
GGGATAATACCGCGCCACATAGCAGAACTTTAAAAGTGCTCATCATTGGAAAACGTTCTTCGGGGCGAAA
ACTCTCAAGGATCTTACCGCTGTTGAGATCCAGTTCGATGTAACCCACTCGTGCACCCAACTGATCTTCA
GCATCTTTTACTTTCACCAGCGTTTCTGGGTGAGCAAAAACAGGAAGGCAAAATGCCGCAAAAAAGGGAA
TAAGGGCGACACGGAAATGTTGAATACTCATACTCTTCCTTTTTCAATATTATTGAAGCATTTATCAGGG
TTATTGTCTCATGAGCGGATACATATTTGAATGTATTTAGAAAAATAAACAAATAGGGGTTCCGCGCACA
TTTCCCCGAAAAGTGCCACCTGACGTCGACGGATCGGGAGATCTCCCGATCCCCTATGGTGCACTCTCAG
TACAATCTGCTCTGATGCCGCATAGTTAAGCCAGTATCTGCTCCCTGCTTGTGTGTTGGAGGTCGCTGAG
TAGTGCGCGAGCAAAATTTAAGCTACAACAAGGCAAGGCTTGACCGACAATTGCATGAAGAATCTGCTTA
GGGTTAGGCGTTTTGCGCTGCTTCGCGATGTACGGGCCAGATATACGCGTTGACATTGATTATTGACTAG
TTATTAATAGTAATCAATTACGGGGTCATTAGTTCATAGCCCATATATGGAGTTCCGCGTTACATAACTT
ACGGTAAATGGCCCGCCTGGCTGACCGCCCAACGACCCCCGCCCATTGACGTCAATAATGACGTATGTTC
CCATAGTAACGCCAATAGGGACTTTCCATTGACGTCAATGGGTGGAGTATTTACGGTAAACTGCCCACTT
GGCAGTACATCAAGTGTATCATATGCCAAGTACGCCCCCTATTGACGTCAATGACGGTAAATGGCCCGCC
TGGCATTATGCCCAGTACATGACCTTATGGGACTTTCCTACTTGGCAGTACATCTACGTATTAGTCATCG
CTATTACCATGGTGATGCGGTTTTGGCAGTACATCAATGGGCGTGGATAGCGGTTTGACTCACGGGGATT
TCCAAGTCTCCACCCCATTGACGTCAATGGGAGTTTGTTTTGGCACCAAAATCAACGGGACTTTCCAAAA
TGTCGTAACAACTCCGCCCCATTGACGCAAATGGGCGGTAGGCGTGTACGGTGGGAGGTCTATATAAGCA
GCGCGTTTTGCCTGTACTGGGTCTCTCTGGTTAGACCAGATCTGAGCCTGGGAGCTCTCTGGCTAACTAG
GGAACCCACTGCTTAAGCCTCAATAAAGCTTGCCTTGAGTGCTTCAAGTAGTGTGTGCCCGTCTGTTGTG
TGACTCTGGTAACTAGAGATCCCTCAGACCCTTTTAGTCAGTGTGGAAAATCTCTAGCAGTGGCGCCCGA
ACAGGGACTTGAAAGCGAAAGGGAAACCAGAGGAGCTCTCTCGACGCAGGACTCGGCTTGCTGAAGCGCG
CACGGCAAGAGGCGAGGGGCGGCGACTGGTGAGTACGCCAAAAATTTTGACTAGCGGAGGCTAGAAGGAG
AGAGATGGGTGCGAGAGCGTCAGTATTAAGCGGGGGAGAATTAGATCGCGATGGGAAAAAATTCGGTTAA
GGCCAGGGGGAAAGAAAAAATATAAATTAAAACATATAGTATGGGCAAGCAGGGAGCTAGAACGATTCGC
AGTTAATCCTGGCCTGTTAGAAACATCAGAAGGCTGTAGACAAATACTGGGACAGCTACAACCATCCCTT
CAGACAGGATCAGAAGAACTTAGATCATTATATAATACAGTAGCAACCCTCTATTGTGTGCATCAAAGGA
TAGAGATAAAAGACACCAAGGAAGCTTTAGACAAGATAGAGGAAGAGCAAAACAAAAGTAAGACCACCGC
ACAGCAAGCGGCCGCTGATCTTCAGACCTGGAGGAGGAGATATGAGGGACAATTGGAGAAGTGAATTATA
TAAATATAAAGTAGTAAAAATTGAACCATTAGGAGTAGCACCCACCAAGGCAAAGAGAAGAGTGGTGCAG
AGAGAAAAAAGAGCAGTGGGAATAGGAGCTTTGTTCCTTGGGTTCTTGGGAGCAGCAGGAAGCACTATGG
GCGCAGCGTCAATGACGCTGACGGTACAGGCCAGACAATTATTGTCTGGTATAGTGCAGCAGCAGAACAA
TTTGCTGAGGGCTATTGAGGCGCAACAGCATCTGTTGCAACTCACAGTCTGGGGCATCAAGCAGCTCCAG
GCAAGAATCCTGGCTGTGGAAAGATACCTAAAGGATCAACAGCTCCTGGGGATTTGGGGTTGCTCTGGAA
AACTCATTTGCACCACTGCTGTGCCTTGGAATGCTAGTTGGAGTAATAAATCTCTGGAACAGATTTGGAA
TCACACGACCTGGATGGAGTGGGACAGAGAAATTAACAATTACACAAGCTTAATACACTCCTTAATTGAA
GAATCGCAAAACCAGCAAGAAAAGAATGAACAAGAATTATTGGAATTAGATAAATGGGCAAGTTTGTGGA
ATTGGTTTAACATAACAAATTGGCTGTGGTATATAAAATTATTCATAATGATA
